>Addgene plasmid #127396 | pFUGW Cas9-BFP | addgene full sequence | sequence record 249659 | Addgene NGS Result
TCGACGGATCGGGAGATCTCCCGATCCCCTATGGTGCACTCTCAGTACAATCTGCTCTGATGCCGCATAG
TTAAGCCAGTATCTGCTCCCTGCTTGTGTGTTGGAGGTCGCTGAGTAGTGCGCGAGCAAAATTTAAGCTA
CAACAAGGCAAGGCTTGACCGACAATTGCATGAAGAATCTGCTTAGGGTTAGGCGTTTTGCGCTGCTTCG
CGATGTACGGGCCAGATATACGCGTTGACATTGATTATTGACTAGTTATTAATAGTAATCAATTACGGGG
TCATTAGTTCATAGCCCATATATGGAGTTCCGCGTTACATAACTTACGGTAAATGGCCCGCCTGGCTGAC
CGCCCAACGACCCCCGCCCATTGACGTCAATAATGACGTATGTTCCCATAGTAACGCCAATAGGGACTTT
CCATTGACGTCAATGGGTGGAGTATTTACGGTAAACTGCCCACTTGGCAGTACATCAAGTGTATCATATG
CCAAGTACGCCCCCTATTGACGTCAATGACGGTAAATGGCCCGCCTGGCATTATGCCCAGTACATGACCT
TATGGGACTTTCCTACTTGGCAGTACATCTACGTATTAGTCATCGCTATTACCATGGTGATGCGGTTTTG
GCAGTACATCAATGGGCGTGGATAGCGGTTTGACTCACGGGGATTTCCAAGTCTCCACCCCATTGACGTC
AATGGGAGTTTGTTTTGGCACCAAAATCAACGGGACTTTCCAAAATGTCGTAACAACTCCGCCCCATTGA
CGCAAATGGGCGGTAGGCGTGTACGGTGGGAGGTCTATATAAGCAGCGCGTTTTGCCTGTACTGGGTCTC
TCTGGTTAGACCAGATCTGAGCCTGGGAGCTCTCTGGCTAACTAGGGAACCCACTGCTTAAGCCTCAATA
AAGCTTGCCTTGAGTGCTTCAAGTAGTGTGTGCCCGTCTGTTGTGTGACTCTGGTAACTAGAGATCCCTC
AGACCCTTTTAGTCAGTGTGGAAAATCTCTAGCAGTGGCGCCCGAACAGGGACTTGAAAGCGAAAGGGAA
ACCAGAGGAGCTCTCTCGACGCAGGACTCGGCTTGCTGAAGCGCGCACGGCAAGAGGCGAGGGGCGGCGA
CTGGTGAGTACGCCAAAAATTTTGACTAGCGGAGGCTAGAAGGAGAGAGATGGGTGCGAGAGCGTCAGTA
TTAAGCGGGGGAGAATTAGATCGCGATGGGAAAAAATTCGGTTAAGGCCAGGGGGAAAGAAAAAATATAA
ATTAAAACATATAGTATGGGCAAGCAGGGAGCTAGAACGATTCGCAGTTAATCCTGGCCTGTTAGAAACA
TCAGAAGGCTGTAGACAAATACTGGGACAGCTACAACCATCCCTTCAGACAGGATCAGAAGAACTTAGAT
CATTATATAATACAGTAGCAACCCTCTATTGTGTGCATCAAAGGATAGAGATAAAAGACACCAAGGAAGC
TTTAGACAAGATAGAGGAAGAGCAAAACAAAAGTAAGACCACCGCACAGCAAGCGGCCGCTGATCTTCAG
ACCTGGAGGAGGAGATATGAGGGACAATTGGAGAAGTGAATTATATAAATATAAAGTAGTAAAAATTGAA
CCATTAGGAGTAGCACCCACCAAGGCAAAGAGAAGAGTGGTGCAGAGAGAAAAAAGAGCAGTGGGAATAG
GAGCTTTGTTCCTTGGGTTCTTGGGAGCAGCAGGAAGCACTATGGGCGCAGCGTCAATGACGCTGACGGT
ACAGGCCAGACAATTATTGTCTGGTATAGTGCAGCAGCAGAACAATTTGCTGAGGGCTATTGAGGCGCAA
CAGCATCTGTTGCAACTCACAGTCTGGGGCATCAAGCAGCTCCAGGCAAGAATCCTGGCTGTGGAAAGAT
ACCTAAAGGATCAACAGCTCCTGGGGATTTGGGGTTGCTCTGGAAAACTCATTTGCACCACTGCTGTGCC
TTGGAATGCTAGTTGGAGTAATAAATCTCTGGAACAGATTTGGAATCACACGACCTGGATGGAGTGGGAC
AGAGAAATTAACAATTACACAAGCTTAATACACTCCTTAATTGAAGAATCGCAAAACCAGCAAGAAAAGA
ATGAACAAGAATTATTGGAATTAGATAAATGGGCAAGTTTGTGGAATTGGTTTAACATAACAAATTGGCT
GTGGTATATAAAATTATTCATAATGATAGTAGGAGGCTTGGTAGGTTTAAGAATAGTTTTTGCTGTACTT
TCTATAGTGAATAGAGTTAGGCAGGGATATTCACCATTATCGTTTCAGACCCACCTCCCAACCCCGAGGG
GACCCGACAGGCCCGAAGGAATAGAAGAAGAAGGTGGAGAGAGAGACAGAGACAGATCCATTCGATTAGT
GAACGGATCGGCACTGCGTGCGCCAATTCTGCAGACAAATGGCAGTATTCATCCACAATTTTAAAAGAAA
AGGGGGGATTGGGGGGTACAGTGCAGGGGAAAGAATAGTAGACATAATAGCAACAGACATACAAACTAAA
GAATTACAAAAACAAATTACAAAAATTCAAAATTTTCGGGTTTATTACAGGGACAGCAGAGATCCAGTTT
GGTTAATTAACGGGAGGTGGTCCCTGCAGTTACGCCAATGATAACCCCCGCCAGAAAAATCTTAGTAGCC
TTCCCTTTTTGTTTTCCGTGCCCCAACTCGGCGGATTGACTCGGCCCCTTCCGGAAACACCCGAATCAAC
TTCTAGTCAAATTATTGTTCACGCCGCAATGACCCACCCCTGGCCCGCGTCTGTGGAACTGACCCCTGGT
GTACAGGAGAGTTCGCTGCTGAAAGTGGTCCCAAAGGGGTACTAGTTTTTAAGCTCCCAACTCCCCCTCC
CCCAGCGTCTGGAGGATTCCACACCCTCGCACCGCAGGGGCGAGGAAGTGGGCGGAGTCCGGTTTTGGCG
CCAGCCGCTGAGGCTGCCAAGCAGAAAAGCCACCGCTGAGGAGACTCCGGTCACTGTCCTCGCCCCGCCT
CCCCCTTCCCTCCCCTTGGGGACCACCGGGCGCCACGCCGCGAACGGTAAGTGCCGCGGTCGTCGGCGCC
TCCGCCCTCCCCCTAGGGCCCCAATTCCCAGCGGGCGCGGCGCGCGGCCCCGCGCGCAGCTCCCGGCTCC
CTCCCCCTTCGGATGTGGCTTGAGCTGTAGGCGCGGAGTCCTGCAGCCCCGATAAAATAAAAGATTTTAT
TTAGTCTCCAGAAAAAGGGGGGAATGAAAGACCCCACCTGTAGGTTTGGCAAGCTAGCTGCAGTAACGCC
ATTTTGCAAGGCATGGAAAAATACCAAACCAAGAATAGAGAAGTTCAGATCAAGGGCGGGTACATGAAAA
TAGCTAACGTTGGGCCAAACAGGATATCTGCGGTGAGCAGTTTCGGCCCCGGCCCGGGGCCAAGAACAGA
TGGTCACCGCAGTTTCGGCCCCGGCCCGAGGCCAAGAACAGATGGTCCCCAGATATGGCCCAACCCTCAG
CAGTTTCTTAAGACCCATCAGATGTTTCCAGGCTCCCCCAAGGACCTGAAATGACCCTGCGCCTTATTTG
AATTAACCAATCAGCCTGCTTCTCGCTTCTGTTCGCGCGCTTCTGCTTCCCGAGCTCTATAAAAGAGCTC
ACAACCCCTCACTCGGCGCGCCAGTCCTCCGACAGACTGAGTCGCCCGGGGGGGATCTGGAGCTCTCGAG
AATTCTCACGCGTCTGCAGGATATCAAGCTTGCGGTACCGCGGGCCCGGCCACCATGGACAAGAAGTACA
GCATCGGCCTGGACATCGGCACCAACTCTGTGGGCTGGGCCGTGATCACCGACGAGTACAAGGTGCCCAG
CAAGAAATTCAAGGTGCTGGGCAACACCGACCGGCACAGCATCAAGAAGAACCTGATCGGAGCCCTGCTG
TTCGACAGCGGCGAAACAGCCGAGGCCACCCGGCTGAAGAGAACCGCCAGAAGAAGATACACCAGACGGA
AGAACCGGATCTGCTATCTGCAAGAGATCTTCAGCAACGAGATGGCCAAGGTGGACGACAGCTTCTTCCA
CAGACTGGAAGAGTCCTTCCTGGTGGAAGAGGATAAGAAGCACGAGCGGCACCCCATCTTCGGCAACATC
GTGGACGAGGTGGCCTACCACGAGAAGTACCCCACCATCTACCACCTGAGAAAGAAACTGGTGGACAGCA
CCGACAAGGCCGACCTGCGGCTGATCTATCTGGCCCTGGCCCACATGATCAAGTTCCGGGGCCACTTCCT
GATCGAGGGCGACCTGAACCCCGACAACAGCGACGTGGACAAGCTGTTCATCCAGCTGGTGCAGACCTAC
AACCAGCTGTTCGAGGAAAACCCCATCAACGCCAGCGGCGTGGACGCCAAGGCCATCCTGTCTGCCAGAC
TGAGCAAGAGCAGACGGCTGGAAAATCTGATCGCCCAGCTGCCCGGCGAGAAGAAGAATGGCCTGTTCGG
AAACCTGATTGCCCTGAGCCTGGGCCTGACCCCCAACTTCAAGAGCAACTTCGACCTGGCCGAGGATGCC
AAACTGCAGCTGAGCAAGGACACCTACGACGACGACCTGGACAACCTGCTGGCCCAGATCGGCGACCAGT
ACGCCGACCTGTTTCTGGCCGCCAAGAACCTGTCCGACGCCATCCTGCTGAGCGACATCCTGAGAGTGAA
CACCGAGATCACCAAGGCCCCCCTGAGCGCCTCTATGATCAAGAGATACGACGAGCACCACCAGGACCTG
ACCCTGCTGAAAGCTCTCGTGCGGCAGCAGCTGCCTGAGAAGTACAAAGAGATTTTCTTCGACCAGAGCA
AGAACGGCTACGCCGGCTACATTGACGGCGGAGCCAGCCAGGAAGAGTTCTACAAGTTCATCAAGCCCAT
CCTGGAAAAGATGGACGGCACCGAGGAACTGCTCGTGAAGCTGAACAGAGAGGACCTGCTGCGGAAGCAG
CGGACCTTCGACAACGGCAGCATCCCCCACCAGATCCACCTGGGAGAGCTGCACGCCATTCTGCGGCGGC
AGGAAGATTTTTACCCATTCCTGAAGGACAACCGGGAAAAGATCGAGAAGATCCTGACCTTCCGCATCCC
CTACTACGTGGGCCCTCTGGCCAGGGGAAACAGCAGATTCGCCTGGATGACCAGAAAGAGCGAGGAAACC
ATCACCCCCTGGAACTTCGAGGAAGTGGTGGACAAGGGCGCTTCCGCCCAGAGCTTCATCGAGCGGATGA
CCAACTTCGATAAGAACCTGCCCAACGAGAAGGTGCTGCCCAAGCACAGCCTGCTGTACGAGTACTTCAC
CGTGTATAACGAGCTGACCAAAGTGAAATACGTGACCGAGGGAATGAGAAAGCCCGCCTTCCTGAGCGGC
GAGCAGAAAAAGGCCATCGTGGACCTGCTGTTCAAGACCAACCGGAAAGTGACCGTGAAGCAGCTGAAAG
AGGACTACTTCAAGAAAATCGAGTGCTTCGACTCCGTGGAAATCTCCGGCGTGGAAGATCGGTTCAACGC
CTCCCTGGGCACATACCACGATCTGCTGAAAATTATCAAGGACAAGGACTTCCTGGACAATGAGGAAAAC
GAGGACATTCTGGAAGATATCGTGCTGACCCTGACACTGTTTGAGGACAGAGAGATGATCGAGGAACGGC
TGAAAACCTATGCCCACCTGTTCGACGACAAAGTGATGAAGCAGCTGAAGCGGCGGAGATACACCGGCTG
GGGCAGGCTGAGCCGGAAGCTGATCAACGGCATCCGGGACAAGCAGTCCGGCAAGACAATCCTGGATTTC
CTGAAGTCCGACGGCTTCGCCAACAGAAACTTCATGCAGCTGATCCACGACGACAGCCTGACCTTTAAAG
AGGACATCCAGAAAGCCCAGGTGTCCGGCCAGGGCGATAGCCTGCACGAGCACATTGCCAATCTGGCCGG
CAGCCCCGCCATTAAGAAGGGCATCCTGCAGACAGTGAAGGTGGTGGACGAGCTCGTGAAAGTGATGGGC
CGGCACAAGCCCGAGAACATCGTGATCGAAATGGCCAGAGAGAACCAGACCACCCAGAAGGGACAGAAGA
ACAGCCGCGAGAGAATGAAGCGGATCGAAGAGGGCATCAAAGAGCTGGGCAGCCAGATCCTGAAAGAACA
CCCCGTGGAAAACACCCAGCTGCAGAACGAGAAGCTGTACCTGTACTACCTGCAGAATGGGCGGGATATG
TACGTGGACCAGGAACTGGACATCAACCGGCTGTCCGACTACGATGTGGACCATATCGTGCCTCAGAGCT
TTCTGAAGGACGACTCCATCGACAACAAGGTGCTGACCAGAAGCGACAAGAACCGGGGCAAGAGCGACAA
CGTGCCCTCCGAAGAGGTCGTGAAGAAGATGAAGAACTACTGGCGGCAGCTGCTGAACGCCAAGCTGATT
ACCCAGAGAAAGTTCGACAATCTGACCAAGGCCGAGAGAGGCGGCCTGAGCGAACTGGATAAGGCCGGCT
TCATCAAGAGACAGCTGGTGGAAACCCGGCAGATCACAAAGCACGTGGCACAGATCCTGGACTCCCGGAT
GAACACTAAGTACGACGAGAATGACAAGCTGATCCGGGAAGTGAAAGTGATCACCCTGAAGTCCAAGCTG
GTGTCCGATTTCCGGAAGGATTTCCAGTTTTACAAAGTGCGCGAGATCAACAACTACCACCACGCCCACG
ACGCCTACCTGAACGCCGTCGTGGGAACCGCCCTGATCAAAAAGTACCCTAAGCTGGAAAGCGAGTTCGT
GTACGGCGACTACAAGGTGTACGACGTGCGGAAGATGATCGCCAAGAGCGAGCAGGAAATCGGCAAGGCT
ACCGCCAAGTACTTCTTCTACAGCAACATCATGAACTTTTTCAAGACCGAGATTACCCTGGCCAACGGCG
AGATCCGGAAGCGGCCTCTGATCGAGACAAACGGCGAAACCGGGGAGATCGTGTGGGATAAGGGCCGGGA
TTTTGCCACCGTGCGGAAAGTGCTGAGCATGCCCCAAGTGAATATCGTGAAAAAGACCGAGGTGCAGACA
GGCGGCTTCAGCAAAGAGTCTATCCTGCCCAAGAGGAACAGCGATAAGCTGATCGCCAGAAAGAAGGACT
GGGACCCTAAGAAGTACGGCGGCTTCGACAGCCCCACCGTGGCCTATTCTGTGCTGGTGGTGGCCAAAGT
GGAAAAGGGCAAGTCCAAGAAACTGAAGAGTGTGAAAGAGCTACTGGGGATCACCATCATGGAAAGAAGC
AGCTTCGAGAAGAATCCCATCGACTTTCTGGAAGCCAAGGGCTACAAAGAAGTGAAAAAGGACCTGATCA
TCAAGCTGCCTAAGTACTCCCTGTTCGAGCTGGAAAACGGCCGGAAGAGAATGCTGGCCTCTGCCGGCGA
ACTGCAGAAGGGAAACGAACTGGCCCTGCCCTCCAAATATGTGAACTTCCTGTACCTGGCCAGCCACTAT
GAGAAGCTGAAGGGCTCCCCCGAGGATAATGAGCAGAAACAGCTGTTTGTGGAACAGCACAAGCACTACC
TGGACGAGATCATCGAGCAGATCAGCGAGTTCTCCAAGAGAGTGATCCTGGCCGACGCTAATCTGGACAA
AGTGCTGTCCGCCTACAACAAGCACCGGGATAAGCCCATCAGAGAGCAGGCCGAGAATATCATCCACCTG
TTTACCCTGACCAATCTGGGAGCCCCTGCCGCCTTCAAGTACTTTGACACCACCATCGACCGGAAGAGGT
ACACCAGCACCAAAGAGGTGCTGGACGCCACCCTGATCCACCAGAGCATCACCGGCCTGTACGAGACACG
GATCGACCTGTCTCAGCTGGGAGGCGACAAGCGACCTGCCGCCACAAAGAAGGCTGGACAGGCTAAGAAG
AAGAAAGATTACAAAGACGATGACGATAAGGGATCCAGCGAGCTGATTAAGGAGAACATGCACATGAAGC
TGTACATGGAGGGCACCGTGGACAACCATCACTTCAAGTGCACATCCGAGGGCGAAGGCAAGCCCTACGA
GGGCACCCAGACCATGAGAATCAAGGTGGTCGAGGGCGGCCCTCTCCCCTTCGCCTTCGACATCCTGGCT
ACTAGCTTCCTCTACGGCAGCAAGACCTTCATCAACCACACCCAGGGCATCCCCGACTTCTTCAAGCAGT
CCTTCCCTGAGGGCTTCACATGGGAGAGAGTCACCACATACGAAGACGGGGGCGTGCTGACCGCTACCCA
GGACACCAGCCTCCAGGACGGCTGCCTCATCTACAACGTCAAGATCAGAGGGGTGAACTTCACATCCAAC
GGCCCTGTGATGCAGAAGAAAACACTCGGCTGGGAGGCCTTCACCGAGACGCTGTACCCCGCTGACGGCG
GCCTGGAAGGCAGAAACGACATGGCCCTGAAGCTCGTGGGCGGGAGCCATCTGATCGCAAACATCAAGAC
CACATATAGATCCAAGAAACCCGCTAAGAACCTCAAGATGCCTGGCGTCTACTATGTGGACTACAGACTG
GAAAGAATCAAGGAGGCCAACAACGAGACCTACGTCGAGCAGCACGAGGTGGCAGTGGCCAGATACTGCG
ACCTCCCTAGCAAACTGGGGCACAAGCTTAATGGTGGTGGTACTAGTCCCAAGAAGAAGCGCAAGGTGGA
TCCAAAAAAGAAGAGAAAGGTATAAGAATTCGATATCAAGCTTATCGATAATCAACCTCTGGATTACAAA
ATTTGTGAAAGATTGACTGGTATTCTTAACTATGTTGCTCCTTTTACGCTATGTGGATACGCTGCTTTAA
TGCCTTTGTATCATGCTATTGCTTCCCGTATGGCTTTCATTTTCTCCTCCTTGTATAAATCCTGGTTGCT
GTCTCTTTATGAGGAGTTGTGGCCCGTTGTCAGGCAACGTGGCGTGGTGTGCACTGTGTTTGCTGACGCA
ACCCCCACTGGTTGGGGCATTGCCACCACCTGTCAGCTCCTTTCCGGGACTTTCGCTTTCCCCCTCCCTA
TTGCCACGGCGGAACTCATCGCCGCCTGCCTTGCCCGCTGCTGGACAGGGGCTCGGCTGTTGGGCACTGA
CAATTCCGTGGTGTTGTCGGGGAAATCATCGTCCTTTCCTTGGCTGCTCGCCTGTGTTGCCACCTGGATT
CTGCGCGGGACGTCCTTCTGCTACGTCCCTTCGGCCCTCAATCCAGCGGACCTTCCTTCCCGCGGCCTGC
TGCCGGCTCTGCGGCCTCTTCCGCGTCTTCGCCTTCGCCCTCAGACGAGTCGGATCTCCCTTTGGGCCGC
CTCCCCGCATCGATACCGTCGACCTCGAGACCTAGAAAAACATGGAGCAATCACAAGTAGCAATACAGCA
GCTACCAATGCTGATTGTGCCTGGCTAGAAGCACAAGAGGAGGAGGAGGTGGGTTTTCCAGTCACACCTC
AGGTACCTTTAAGACCAATGACTTACAAGGCAGCTGTAGATCTTAGCCACTTTTTAAAAGAAAAGGGGGG
ACTGGAAGGGCTAATTCACTCCCAACGAAGACAAGATATCCTTGATCTGTGGATCTACCACACACAAGGC
TACTTCCCTGATTGGCAGAACTACACACCAGGGCCAGGGATCAGATATCCACTGACCTTTGGATGGTGCT
ACAAGCTAGTACCAGTTGAGCAAGAGAAGGTAGAAGAAGCCAATGAAGGAGAGAACACCCGCTTGTTACA
CCCTGTGAGCCTGCATGGGATGGATGACCCGGAGAGAGAAGTATTAGAGTGGAGGTTTGACAGCCGCCTA
GCATTTCATCACATGGCCCGAGAGCTGCATCCGGACTGTACTGGGTCTCTCTGGTTAGACCAGATCTGAG
CCTGGGAGCTCTCTGGCTAACTAGGGAACCCACTGCTTAAGCCTCAATAAAGCTTGCCTTGAGTGCTTCA
AGTAGTGTGTGCCCGTCTGTTGTGTGACTCTGGTAACTAGAGATCCCTCAGACCCTTTTAGTCAGTGTGG
AAAATCTCTAGCAGGGCCCGTTTAAACCCGCTGATCAGCCTCGACTGTGCCTTCTAGTTGCCAGCCATCT
GTTGTTTGCCCCTCCCCCGTGCCTTCCTTGACCCTGGAAGGTGCCACTCCCACTGTCCTTTCCTAATAAA
ATGAGGAAATTGCATCGCATTGTCTGAGTAGGTGTCATTCTATTCTGGGGGGTGGGGTGGGGCAGGACAG
CAAGGGGGAGGATTGGGAAGACAATAGCAGGCATGCTGGGGATGCGGTGGGCTCTATGGCTTCTGAGGCG
GAAAGAACCAGCTGGGGCTCTAGGGGGTATCCCC
[124 nt withheld, positions 10325-10448]
C
[91 nt withheld, positions 10450-10540]
A
[49 nt withheld, positions 10542-10590]
CCTTTGACGTTGGAGTCCACGTTCTTT
[37 nt withheld, positions 10618-10654]
ACCCTATCTCGGTCTATTCTTTTGATTTATAAGGGATTTTGCCGATTTCGGCCTATTGGTTAAAAAATGA
GCTGATTTAACAAAAATTTAACGCGAATTAATTCTGTGGAATGTGTGTCAGTTAGGGTGTGGAAAGTCCC
CAGGCTCCCCAGCAGGCAGAAGTATGCAAAGCATGCATCTCAATTAGTCAGCAACCAGGTGTGGAAAGTC
CCCAGGCTCCCCAGCAGGCAGAAGTATGCAAAGCATGCATCTCAATTAGTCAGCAACCATAGTCCCGCCC
CTAACTCCGCCCATCCCGCCCCTAACTCCGCCCAGTTCCGCCCATTCTCCGCCCCATGGCTGACTAATTT
TTTTTATTTATGCAGAGGCCGAGGCCGCCTCTGCCTCTGAGCTATTCCAGAAGTAGTGAGGAGGCTTTTT
TGGAGGCCTAGGCTTTTGCAAAAAGCTCCCGGGAGCTTGTATATCCATTTTCGGATCTGATCAGCACGTG
TTGACAATTAATCATCGGCATAGTATATCGGCATAGTATAATACGACAAGGTGAGGAACTAAACCATGGC
CAAGTTGACCAGTGCCGTTCCGGTGCTCACCGCGCGCGACGTCGCCGGAGCGGTCGAGTTCTGGACCGAC
CGGCTCGGGTTCTCCCGGGACTTCGTGGAGGACGACTTCGCCGGTGTGGTCCGGGACGACGTGACCCTGT
TCATCAGCGCGGTCCAGGACCAGGTGGTGCCGGACAACACCCTGGCCTGGGTGTGGGTGCGCGGCCTGGA
CGAGCTGTACGCCGAGTGGTCGGAGGTCGTGTCCACGAACTTCCGGGACGCCTCCGGGCCGGCCATGACC
GAGATCGGCGAGCAGCCGTGGGGGCGGGAGTTCGCCCTGCGCGACCCGGCCGGCAACTGCGTGCACTTCG
TGGCCGAGGAGCAGGACTGACACGTGCTACGAGATTTCGATTCCACCGCCGCCTTCTATGAAAGGTTGGG
CTTCGGAATCGTTTTCCGGGACGCCGGCTGGATGATCCTCCAGCGCGGGGATCTCATGCTGGAGTTCTTC
GCCCACCCCAACTTGTTTATTGCAGCTTATAATGGTTACAAATAAAGCAATAGCATCACAAATTTCACAA
ATAAAGCATTTTTTTCACTGCATTCTAGTTGTGGTTTGTCCAAACTCATCAATGTATCTTATCATGTCTG
TATACCGTCGACCTCTAGCTAGAGCTTGGCGTAATCATGGTCATAGCTGTTTCCTGTGTGAAATTGTTAT
CCGCTCACAATTCCACACAACATACGAGCCGGAAGCATAAAGTGTAAAGCCTGGGGTGCCTAATGAGTGA
GCTAACTCACATTAATTGCGTTGCGCTCACTGCCCGCTTTCCAGTCGGGAAACCTGTCGTGCCAGCTGCA
TTAATGAATCGGCCAACGCGCGGGGAGAGGCGGTTTGCGTATTGGGCGCTCTTCCGCTTCCTCGCTCACT
GACTCGCTGCGCTCGGTCGTTCGGCTGCGGCGAGCGGTATCAGCTCACTCAAAGGCGGTAATACGGTTAT
CCACAGAATCAGGGGATAACGCAGGAAAGAACATGTGAGCAAAAGGCCAGCAAAAGGCCAGGAACCGTAA
AAAGGCCGCGTTGCTGGCGTTTTTCCATAGGCTCCGCCCCCCTGACGAGCATCACAAAAATCGACGCTCA
AGTCAGAGGTGGCGAAACCCGACAGGACTATAAAGATACCAGGCGTTTCCCCCTGGAAGCTCCCTCGTGC
GCTCTCCTGTTCCGACCCTGCCGCTTACCGGATACCTGTCCGCCTTTCTCCCTTCGGGAAGCGTGGCGCT
TTCTCATAGCTCACGCTGTAGGTATCTCAGTTCGGTGTAGGTCGTTCGCTCCAAGCTGGGCTGTGTGCAC
GAACCCCCCGTTCAGCCCGACCGCTGCGCCTTATCCGGTAACTATCGTCTTGAGTCCAACCCGGTAAGAC
ACGACTTATCGCCACTGGCAGCAGCCACTGGTAACAGGATTAGCAGAGCGAGGTATGTAGGCGGTGCTAC
AGAGTTCTTGAAGTGGTGGCCTAACTACGGCTACACTAGAAGAACAGTATTTGGTATCTGCGCTCTGCTG
AAGCCAGTTACCTTCGGAAAAAGAGTTGGTAGCTCTTGATCCGGCAAACAAACCACCGCTGGTAGCGGTG
GTTTTTTTGTTTGCAAGCAGCAGATTACGCGCAGAAAAAAAGGATCTCAAGAAGATCCTTTGATCTTTTC
TACGGGGTCTGACGCTCAGTGGAACGAAAACTCACGTTAAGGGATTTTGGTCATGAGATTATCAAAAAGG
ATCTTCACCTAGATCCTTTTAAATTAAAAATGAAGTTTTAAATCAATCTAAAGTATATATGAGTAAACTT
GGTCTGACAGTTACCAATGCTTAATCAGTGAGGCACCTATCTCAGCGATCTGTCTATTTCGTTCATCCAT
AGTTGCCTGACTCCCCGTCGTGTAGATAACTACGATACGGGAGGGCTTACCATCTGGCCCCAGTGCTGCA
ATGATACCGCGAGACCCACGCTCACCGGCTCCAGATTTATCAGCAATAAACCAGCCAGCCGGAAGGGCCG
AGCGCAGAAGTGGTCCTGCAACTTTATCCGCCTCCATCCAGTCTATTAATTGTTGCCGGGAAGCTAGAGT
AAGTAGTTCGCCAGTTAATAGTTTGCGCAACGTTGTTGCCATTGCTACAGGCATCGTGGTGTCACGCTCG
TCGTTTGGTATGGCTTCATTCAGCTCCGGTTCCCAACGATCAAGGCGAGTTACATGATCCCCCATGTTGT
GCAAAAAAGCGGTTAGCTCCTTCGGTCCTCCGATCGTTGTCAGAAGTAAGTTGGCCGCAGTGTTATCACT
CATGGTTATGGCAGCACTGCATAATTCTCTTACTGTCATGCCATCCGTAAGATGCTTTTCTGTGACTGGT
GAGTACTCAACCAAGTCATTCTGAGAATAGTGTATGCGGCGACCGAGTTGCTCTTGCCCGGCGTCAATAC
GGGATAATACCGCGCCACATAGCAGAACTTTAAAAGTGCTCATCATTGGAAAACGTTCTTCGGGGCGAAA
ACTCTCAAGGATCTTACCGCTGTTGAGATCCAGTTCGATGTAACCCACTCGTGCACCCAACTGATCTTCA
GCATCTTTTACTTTCACCAGCGTTTCTGGGTGAGCAAAAACAGGAAGGCAAAATGCCGCAAAAAAGGGAA
TAAGGGCGACACGGAAATGTTGAATACTCATACTCTTCCTTTTTCAATATTATTGAAGCATTTATCAGGG
TTATTGTCTCATGAGCGGATACATATTTGAATGTATTTAGAAAAATAAACAAATAGGGGTTCCGCGCACA
TTTCCCCGAAAAGTGCCACCTGACG
Features (pLannotate 1.2.2; 33 found; start..end, strand, type, name):
     30..82      -  misc_feature   bom (fragment): basis of mobility region from pBR322
    237..616     +  enhancer       CMV enhancer: human cytomegalovirus immediate early enhancer
    617..816     +  promoter       CMV promoter: human cytomegalovirus (CMV) immediate early promoter
    834..1014    +  LTR            5' LTR (truncated): truncated 5' long terminal repeat (LTR) from HIV-1
   1061..1186    +  misc_feature   HIV-1 Ψ: packaging signal of human immunodeficiency virus type 1
   1170..1533    +  CDS            HIV-1 gag (fragment): gag protein from human immunodeficiency virus 1; gag
   1679..1912    +  misc_feature   RRE: The Rev response element (RRE) of HIV-1 allows for Rev-dependent mRNA export from the nucleus to the cytoplasm.
   2289..2389    +  CDS            Rev (fragment): human immunodeficiency virus 1 (HIV-1) Rev protein; rev; enhances nuclear export of unspliced and incompletely spliced viral mRNAs
   2439..2556    +  misc_feature   cPPT/CTS: central polypurine tract and central termination sequence of HIV-1
   3283..3690    +  promoter       SFFV promoter: spleen focus-forming virus long terminal repeat (LTR) promoter
   3765..5483    +  CDS            Cas9(N): N-terminal portion of Streptococcus pyogenes Cas9 (Zetsche et al., 2015)
   5370..7868    +  CDS            Cas9(C): C-terminal portion of Streptococcus pyogenes Cas9 (Zetsche et al., 2015)
   7947..8642    +  CDS            TagBFP: TagBFP is a basic (constitutively fluorescent) blue fluorescent protein published in 2008, derived from Entacmaea quadricolor. It is reported to be a very rapidly-maturing monomer with very low acid sensitivity.
   8682..8702    +  CDS            SV40 NLS: nuclear localization signal of SV40 (simian virus 40) large T antigen
   8706..8730    +  misc_feature   MCS (fragment): pBluescript multiple cloning site
   8730..9318    +  misc_feature   WPRE: woodchuck hepatitis virus posttranscriptional regulatory element
   9255..9836    +  CDS            nef (fragment): NEF_HV1H2 - Experimental evidence at protein level: Swiss-Prot protein existence level 1. Extracellular Nef protein targets CD4(+) T-lymphocytes for apoptosis by interacting with CXCR4 surface receptors. From Human immunodeficiency virus type 1 group M subtype B (isolate HXB2) (HIV-1).
   9843..10023   +  LTR            5' LTR (truncated): truncated 5' long terminal repeat (LTR) from HIV-1
  10055..10279   +  polyA_signal   bGH poly(A) signal: bovine growth hormone polyadenylation signal
  10283..10304   +  promoter       SV40 promoter (fragment): SV40 enhancer and early promoter
  10325..10753   +  rep_origin     f1 ori (sequence partly withheld): f1 bacteriophage origin of replication; arrow indicates direction of (+) strand synthesis
  10767..11096   +  promoter       SV40 promoter: SV40 enhancer and early promoter
  11144..11191   +  promoter       EM7 promoter: synthetic bacterial promoter&nbsp
  11210..11584   +  CDS            BleoR: antibiotic-binding protein; Sh ble from Streptoalloteichus hindustanus; confers resistance to bleomycin, phleomycin, and Zeocin™
  11594..11719   +  CDS            ble (fragment): BLE_KLEPN - Experimental evidence at protein level: Swiss-Prot protein existence level 1. Binding protein with a strong affinity to the bleomycin family of antibiotics. Binds to CL990; an antimitotic-antibiotic compound. From Klebsiella pneumoniae.
  11714..11835   +  polyA_signal   SV40 poly(A) signal: SV40 polyadenylation signal
  11906..11928   -  protein_bind   lac operator (fragment): The lac repressor binds to the lac operator to inhibit transcription in E. coli. This inhibition can be relieved by adding lactose or isopropyl-β-D-thiogalactopyranoside (IPTG). lac repressor encoded by lacI
  11932..11962   -  promoter       lac promoter: promoter for the E. coli lac operon
  11977..11998   -  protein_bind   CAP binding site: CAP binding activates transcription in the presence of cAMP. E. coli catabolite activator protein
  12011..12103   -  CDS            lacI (fragment): lac repressor; lacI; The lac repressor binds to the lac operator to inhibit transcription in E. coli. This inhibition can be relieved by adding lactose or isopropyl-β-D-thiogalactopyranoside (IPTG).
  12286..12874   -  rep_origin     ori: high-copy-number ColE1/pMB1/pBR322/pUC origin of replication
  13045..13905   -  CDS            AmpR: β-lactamase; bla; confers resistance to ampicillin, carbenicillin, and related antibiotics
  13906..14010   -  promoter       AmpR promoter: bla
