[The description below was written by a language model from this plasmid's Addgene catalogue record and pLannotate feature annotations shown in this document.]
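Description:
pFUGW Cas9-BFP is a lentiviral transfer plasmid of about 14 kb, built on the pFUGW backbone, for expressing Streptococcus pyogenes Cas9 fused to a blue fluorescent protein in mammalian cells. It is propagated in E. coli through a high-copy ColE1/pUC-type origin and selected with ampicillin via the β-lactamase gene; an f1 origin is also present. Outside the viral unit, the backbone carries an SV40 promoter/EM7 promoter–driven BleoR cassette with an SV40 polyadenylation signal, which would confer Zeocin/bleomycin resistance but would not be packaged into virus.

The viral portion follows a third-generation layout. A CMV enhancer/promoter replaces the U3 region upstream of a truncated HIV-1 5' LTR, so genomic RNA can be transcribed in packaging cells. This is followed by the Ψ packaging signal with a gag fragment, the Rev response element for Rev-dependent nuclear export, and the cPPT/CTS, which aids nuclear import of the viral genome. The payload is driven by the spleen focus-forming virus (SFFV) LTR promoter; the catalogue lists the promoter as "SVVF", apparently a misspelling of this element. The annotation detects Cas9 as two overlapping N- and C-terminal segments that together span the full coding region, followed downstream by TagBFP and an SV40 nuclear localisation signal. A WPRE enhances transcript expression, and the cassette ends with a truncated 3' LTR and a bGH polyadenylation signal.

The stated purpose is Cas9 expression. The blue fluorescence allows transduced, Cas9-positive cells to be identified or sorted, and the associated publication concerns imaging-based pooled CRISPR screening.
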