Addgene plasmid #127396: pFUGW Cas9-BFP
Purpose: Cas9 expression
Depositing lab: Xiaowei Zhuang. Depositing organization: Harvard University. Publication: Imaging-based pooled CRISPR screening reveals regulators of lncRNA localization. Wang C, Lu T, Emanuel G, Babcock HP, Zhuang X. Proc Natl Acad Sci U S A. 2019 May 28;116(22):10842-10851. doi: 10.1073/pnas.1903808116. Epub 2019 May 13. PubMed 31085639.
Backbone
  Vector backbone: pFUGW
  Vector type: Lentiviral
Growth in bacteria
  Bacterial resistance: Ampicillin, 100 μg/mL
  Growth temperature: 37°C
  Growth strain: NEB Stable
  Copy number: Unknown
Gene/Insert
  Gene/Insert name: Cas9
  Insert size (bp): 5000
  Promoter: SVVF
  Tag / fusion protein: BFP
  Cloning method: Gibson Cloning
  Sequencing primers: 5′ CAGTCCTCCGACAGACTGAGTC; 3′ CATTAAAGCAGCGTATCCACATAGCG
Terms and licenses: Academic/Nonprofit Terms; Industry Terms: Not Available to Industry
How to cite: pFUGW Cas9-BFP was a gift from Xiaowei Zhuang (Addgene plasmid # 127396 ; http://n2t.net/addgene:127396 ; RRID:Addgene_127396)
