>Addgene plasmid #127396 | pFUGW Cas9-BFP | depositor partial sequence | sequence record 243717 | Cas9-BFP
ATGGACAAGAAGTACAGCATCGGCCTGGACATCGGCACCAACTCTGTGGGCTGGGCCGTGATCACCGACG
AGTACAAGGTGCCCAGCAAGAAATTCAAGGTGCTGGGCAACACCGACCGGCACAGCATCAAGAAGAACCT
GATCGGAGCCCTGCTGTTCGACAGCGGCGAAACAGCCGAGGCCACCCGGCTGAAGAGAACCGCCAGAAGA
AGATACACCAGACGGAAGAACCGGATCTGCTATCTGCAAGAGATCTTCAGCAACGAGATGGCCAAGGTGG
ACGACAGCTTCTTCCACAGACTGGAAGAGTCCTTCCTGGTGGAAGAGGATAAGAAGCACGAGCGGCACCC
CATCTTCGGCAACATCGTGGACGAGGTGGCCTACCACGAGAAGTACCCCACCATCTACCACCTGAGAAAG
AAACTGGTGGACAGCACCGACAAGGCCGACCTGCGGCTGATCTATCTGGCCCTGGCCCACATGATCAAGT
TCCGGGGCCACTTCCTGATCGAGGGCGACCTGAACCCCGACAACAGCGACGTGGACAAGCTGTTCATCCA
GCTGGTGCAGACCTACAACCAGCTGTTCGAGGAAAACCCCATCAACGCCAGCGGCGTGGACGCCAAGGCC
ATCCTGTCTGCCAGACTGAGCAAGAGCAGACGGCTGGAAAATCTGATCGCCCAGCTGCCCGGCGAGAAGA
AGAATGGCCTGTTCGGAAACCTGATTGCCCTGAGCCTGGGCCTGACCCCCAACTTCAAGAGCAACTTCGA
CCTGGCCGAGGATGCCAAACTGCAGCTGAGCAAGGACACCTACGACGACGACCTGGACAACCTGCTGGCC
CAGATCGGCGACCAGTACGCCGACCTGTTTCTGGCCGCCAAGAACCTGTCCGACGCCATCCTGCTGAGCG
ACATCCTGAGAGTGAACACCGAGATCACCAAGGCCCCCCTGAGCGCCTCTATGATCAAGAGATACGACGA
GCACCACCAGGACCTGACCCTGCTGAAAGCTCTCGTGCGGCAGCAGCTGCCTGAGAAGTACAAAGAGATT
TTCTTCGACCAGAGCAAGAACGGCTACGCCGGCTACATTGACGGCGGAGCCAGCCAGGAAGAGTTCTACA
AGTTCATCAAGCCCATCCTGGAAAAGATGGACGGCACCGAGGAACTGCTCGTGAAGCTGAACAGAGAGGA
CCTGCTGCGGAAGCAGCGGACCTTCGACAACGGCAGCATCCCCCACCAGATCCACCTGGGAGAGCTGCAC
GCCATTCTGCGGCGGCAGGAAGATTTTTACCCATTCCTGAAGGACAACCGGGAAAAGATCGAGAAGATCC
TGACCTTCCGCATCCCCTACTACGTGGGCCCTCTGGCCAGGGGAAACAGCAGATTCGCCTGGATGACCAG
AAAGAGCGAGGAAACCATCACCCCCTGGAACTTCGAGGAAGTGGTGGACAAGGGCGCTTCCGCCCAGAGC
TTCATCGAGCGGATGACCAACTTCGATAAGAACCTGCCCAACGAGAAGGTGCTGCCCAAGCACAGCCTGC
TGTACGAGTACTTCACCGTGTATAACGAGCTGACCAAAGTGAAATACGTGACCGAGGGAATGAGAAAGCC
CGCCTTCCTGAGCGGCGAGCAGAAAAAGGCCATCGTGGACCTGCTGTTCAAGACCAACCGGAAAGTGACC
GTGAAGCAGCTGAAAGAGGACTACTTCAAGAAAATCGAGTGCTTCGACTCCGTGGAAATCTCCGGCGTGG
AAGATCGGTTCAACGCCTCCCTGGGCACATACCACGATCTGCTGAAAATTATCAAGGACAAGGACTTCCT
GGACAATGAGGAAAACGAGGACATTCTGGAAGATATCGTGCTGACCCTGACACTGTTTGAGGACAGAGAG
ATGATCGAGGAACGGCTGAAAACCTATGCCCACCTGTTCGACGACAAAGTGATGAAGCAGCTGAAGCGGC
GGAGATACACCGGCTGGGGCAGGCTGAGCCGGAAGCTGATCAACGGCATCCGGGACAAGCAGTCCGGCAA
GACAATCCTGGATTTCCTGAAGTCCGACGGCTTCGCCAACAGAAACTTCATGCAGCTGATCCACGACGAC
AGCCTGACCTTTAAAGAGGACATCCAGAAAGCCCAGGTGTCCGGCCAGGGCGATAGCCTGCACGAGCACA
TTGCCAATCTGGCCGGCAGCCCCGCCATTAAGAAGGGCATCCTGCAGACAGTGAAGGTGGTGGACGAGCT
CGTGAAAGTGATGGGCCGGCACAAGCCCGAGAACATCGTGATCGAAATGGCCAGAGAGAACCAGACCACC
CAGAAGGGACAGAAGAACAGCCGCGAGAGAATGAAGCGGATCGAAGAGGGCATCAAAGAGCTGGGCAGCC
AGATCCTGAAAGAACACCCCGTGGAAAACACCCAGCTGCAGAACGAGAAGCTGTACCTGTACTACCTGCA
GAATGGGCGGGATATGTACGTGGACCAGGAACTGGACATCAACCGGCTGTCCGACTACGATGTGGACCAT
ATCGTGCCTCAGAGCTTTCTGAAGGACGACTCCATCGACAACAAGGTGCTGACCAGAAGCGACAAGAACC
GGGGCAAGAGCGACAACGTGCCCTCCGAAGAGGTCGTGAAGAAGATGAAGAACTACTGGCGGCAGCTGCT
GAACGCCAAGCTGATTACCCAGAGAAAGTTCGACAATCTGACCAAGGCCGAGAGAGGCGGCCTGAGCGAA
CTGGATAAGGCCGGCTTCATCAAGAGACAGCTGGTGGAAACCCGGCAGATCACAAAGCACGTGGCACAGA
TCCTGGACTCCCGGATGAACACTAAGTACGACGAGAATGACAAGCTGATCCGGGAAGTGAAAGTGATCAC
CCTGAAGTCCAAGCTGGTGTCCGATTTCCGGAAGGATTTCCAGTTTTACAAAGTGCGCGAGATCAACAAC
TACCACCACGCCCACGACGCCTACCTGAACGCCGTCGTGGGAACCGCCCTGATCAAAAAGTACCCTAAGC
TGGAAAGCGAGTTCGTGTACGGCGACTACAAGGTGTACGACGTGCGGAAGATGATCGCCAAGAGCGAGCA
GGAAATCGGCAAGGCTACCGCCAAGTACTTCTTCTACAGCAACATCATGAACTTTTTCAAGACCGAGATT
ACCCTGGCCAACGGCGAGATCCGGAAGCGGCCTCTGATCGAGACAAACGGCGAAACCGGGGAGATCGTGT
GGGATAAGGGCCGGGATTTTGCCACCGTGCGGAAAGTGCTGAGCATGCCCCAAGTGAATATCGTGAAAAA
GACCGAGGTGCAGACAGGCGGCTTCAGCAAAGAGTCTATCCTGCCCAAGAGGAACAGCGATAAGCTGATC
GCCAGAAAGAAGGACTGGGACCCTAAGAAGTACGGCGGCTTCGACAGCCCCACCGTGGCCTATTCTGTGC
TGGTGGTGGCCAAAGTGGAAAAGGGCAAGTCCAAGAAACTGAAGAGTGTGAAAGAGCTACTGGGGATCAC
CATCATGGAAAGAAGCAGCTTCGAGAAGAATCCCATCGACTTTCTGGAAGCCAAGGGCTACAAAGAAGTG
AAAAAGGACCTGATCATCAAGCTGCCTAAGTACTCCCTGTTCGAGCTGGAAAACGGCCGGAAGAGAATGC
TGGCCTCTGCCGGCGAACTGCAGAAGGGAAACGAACTGGCCCTGCCCTCCAAATATGTGAACTTCCTGTA
CCTGGCCAGCCACTATGAGAAGCTGAAGGGCTCCCCCGAGGATAATGAGCAGAAACAGCTGTTTGTGGAA
CAGCACAAGCACTACCTGGACGAGATCATCGAGCAGATCAGCGAGTTCTCCAAGAGAGTGATCCTGGCCG
ACGCTAATCTGGACAAAGTGCTGTCCGCCTACAACAAGCACCGGGATAAGCCCATCAGAGAGCAGGCCGA
GAATATCATCCACCTGTTTACCCTGACCAATCTGGGAGCCCCTGCCGCCTTCAAGTACTTTGACACCACC
ATCGACCGGAAGAGGTACACCAGCACCAAAGAGGTGCTGGACGCCACCCTGATCCACCAGAGCATCACCG
GCCTGTACGAGACACGGATCGACCTGTCTCAGCTGGGAGGCGACAAGCGACCTGCCGCCACAAAGAAGGC
TGGACAGGCTAAGAAGAAGAAAGATTACAAAGACGATGACGATAAGGGATCCAGCGAGCTGATTAAGGAG
AACATGCACATGAAGCTGTACATGGAGGGCACCGTGGACAACCATCACTTCAAGTGCACATCCGAGGGCG
AAGGCAAGCCCTACGAGGGCACCCAGACCATGAGAATCAAGGTGGTCGAGGGCGGCCCTCTCCCCTTCGC
CTTCGACATCCTGGCTACTAGCTTCCTCTACGGCAGCAAGACCTTCATCAACCACACCCAGGGCATCCCC
GACTTCTTCAAGCAGTCCTTCCCTGAGGGCTTCACATGGGAGAGAGTCACCACATACGAAGACGGGGGCG
TGCTGACCGCTACCCAGGACACCAGCCTCCAGGACGGCTGCCTCATCTACAACGTCAAGATCAGAGGGGT
GAACTTCACATCCAACGGCCCTGTGATGCAGAAGAAAACACTCGGCTGGGAGGCCTTCACCGAGACGCTG
TACCCCGCTGACGGCGGCCTGGAAGGCAGAAACGACATGGCCCTGAAGCTCGTGGGCGGGAGCCATCTGA
TCGCAAACATCAAGACCACATATAGATCCAAGAAACCCGCTAAGAACCTCAAGATGCCTGGCGTCTACTA
TGTGGACTACAGACTGGAAAGAATCAAGGAGGCCAACAACGAGACCTACGTCGAGCAGCACGAGGTGGCA
GTGGCCAGATACTGCGACCTCCCTAGCAAACTGGGGCACAAGCTTAATGGTGGTGGTACTAGTCCCAAGA
AGAAGCGCAAGGTGGATCCAAAAAAGAAGAGAAAGGTATAA
